>Addgene plasmid #191767 | pFA6a-kanMX6-pSPO11 | addgene full sequence | sequence record 377867 | Addgene NGS Result
CGCCAGCTGAAGCTTCGTACGCCATTTTGAGATCCGGGTTTTGAGAAGGTGAACTTAGTAAATCGTCAAA
TCTTAAGGGTGAAGACAAATATGTGAGGTTATTTGAATGATATTTAGTTGGATATAATCACTAAATAAAG
TAGATTTTCCTTGGGTAGTAGACTTTCTTTTACGTTATTCCTTTTATAATTTTAATTTTAGTTATTGATT
TCAATGAAACAAAAGGAAACTGACGGCTTCTTAAAATAAATATATTTAACATGAAACATTAAAAAAAAAA
TTGTCACTACACAGAGAGAAAATAAATAAATATAAAGAATCACATAACTATGCTGAAAAAATGAAGTGTT
TAGCTTGCCTCGTCCCCGCCGGGTCACCCGGCCAGCGACATGGAGGCCCAGAATACCCTCCTTGACAGTC
TTGACGTGCGCAGCTCAGGGGCATGATGTGACTGTCGCCCGTACATTTAGCCCATACATCCCCATGTATA
ATCATTTGCATCCATACATTTTGATGGCCGCACGGCGCGAAGCAAAAATTACGGCTCCTCGCTGCAGACC
TGCGAGCAGGGAAACGCTCCCCTCACAGACGCGTTGAATTGTCCCCACGCCGCGCCCCTGTAGAGAAATA
TAAAAGGTTAGGATTTGCCACTGAGGTTCTTCTTTCATATACTTCCTTTTAAAATCTTGCTAGGATACAG
TTCTCACATCACATCCGAACATAAACAACCATGGGTAAGGAAAAGACTCACGTTTCGAGGCCGCGATTAA
ATTCCAACATGGATGCTGATTTATATGGGTATAAATGGGCTCGCGATAATGTCGGGCAATCAGGTGCGAC
AATCTATCGATTGTATGGGAAGCCCGATGCGCCAGAGTTGTTTCTGAAACATGGCAAAGGTAGCGTTGCC
AATGATGTTACAGATGAGATGGTCAGACTAAACTGGCTGACGGAATTTATGCCTCTTCCGACCATCAAGC
ATTTTATCCGTACTCCTGATGATGCATGGTTACTCACCACTGCGATCCCCGGCAAAACAGCATTCCAGGT
ATTAGAAGAATATCCTGATTCAGGTGAAAATATTGTTGATGCGCTGGCAGTGTTCCTGCGCCGGTTGCAT
TCGATTCCTGTTTGTAATTGTCCTTTTAACAGCGATCGCGTATTTCGTCTCGCTCAGGCGCAATCACGAA
TGAATAACGGTTTGGTTGATGCGAGTGATTTTGATGACGAGCGTAATGGCTGGCCTGTTGAACAAGTCTG
GAAAGAAATGCATAAGCTTTTGCCATTCTCACCGGATTCAGTCGTCACTCATGGTGATTTCTCACTTGAT
AACCTTATTTTTGACGAGGGGAAATTAATAGGTTGTATTGATGTTGGACGAGTCGGAATCGCAGACCGAT
ACCAGGATCTTGCCATCCTATGGAACTGCCTCGGTGAGTTTTCTCCTTCATTACAGAAACGGCTTTTTCA
AAAATATGGTATTGATAATCCTGATATGAATAAATTGCAGTTTCATTTGATGCTCGATGAGTTTTTCTAA
TCAGTACTGACAATAAAAAGATTCTTGTTTTCAAGAACTTGTCATTTGTATAGTTTTTTTATATTGTAGT
TGTTCTATTTTAATCAAATGTTAGCGTGATTTATATTTTTTTTCGCCTCGACATCATCTGCCCAGATGCG
AAGTTAAGTGCGCAGAAAGTAATATCATGCGTCAATCGTATGTGAATGCTGGTCGCTATACTGCTGTCGA
TTCGATACTAACGCCGCCATCCAGTTTAAACGAGCTCGAATTCATCGATGATATCAGATCCACTAGTGGC
CTATGCGGCCGCGGATCTGCCGGTCTCCCTATAGTGAGTCGTATTAATTTCGATAAGCCAGGTTAACCTG
CATTAATGAATCGGCCAACGCGCGGGGAGAGGCGGTTTGCGTATTGGGCGCTCTTCCGCTTCCTCGCTCA
CTGACTCGCTGCGCTCGGTCGTTCGGCTGCGGCGAGCGGTATCAGCTCACTCAAAGGCGGTAATACGGTT
ATCCACAGAATCAGGGGATAACGCAGGAAAGAACATGTGAGCAAAAGGCCAGCAAAAGGCCAGGAACCGT
AAAAAGGCCGCGTTGCTGGCGTTTTTCCATAGGCTCCGCCCCCCTGACGAGCATCACAAAAATCGACGCT
CAAGTCAGAGGTGGCGAAACCCGACAGGACTATAAAGATACCAGGCGTTTCCCCCTGGAAGCTCCCTCGT
GCGCTCTCCTGTTCCGACCCTGCCGCTTACCGGATACCTGTCCGCCTTTCTCCCTTCGGGAAGCGTGGCG
CTTTCTCATAGCTCACGCTGTAGGTATCTCAGTTCGGTGTAGGTCGTTCGCTCCAAGCTGGGCTGTGTGC
ACGAACCCCCCGTTCAGCCCGACCGCTGCGCCTTATCCGGTAACTATCGTCTTGAGTCCAACCCGGTAAG
ACACGACTTATCGCCACTGGCAGCAGCCACTGGTAACAGGATTAGCAGAGCGAGGTATGTAGGCGGTGCT
ACAGAGTTCTTGAAGTGGTGGCCTAACTACGGCTACACTAGAAGAACAGTATTTGGTATCTGCGCTCTGC
TGAAGCCAGTTACCTTCGGAAAAAGAGTTGGTAGCTCTTGATCCGGCAAACAAACCACCGCTGGTAGCGG
TGGTTTTTTTGTTTGCAAGCAGCAGATTACGCGCAGAAAAAAAGGATCTCAAGAAGATCCTTTGATCTTT
TCTACGGGGTCTGACGCTCAGTGGAACGAAAACTCACGTTAAGGGATTTTGGTCATGAGATTATCAAAAA
GGATCTTCACCTAGATCCTTTTAAATTAAAAATGAAGTTTTAAATCAATCTAAAGTATATATGAGTAAAC
TTGGTCTGACAGTTACCAATGCTTAATCAGTGAGGCACCTATCTCAGCGATCTGTCTATTTCGTTCATCC
ATAGTTGCCTGACTCCCCGTCGTGTAGATAACTACGATACGGGAGGGCTTACCATCTGGCCCCAGTGCTG
CAATGATACCGCGAGACCCACGCTCACCGGCTCCAGATTTATCAGCAATAAACCAGCCAGCCGGAAGGGC
CGAGCGCAGAAGTGGTCCTGCAACTTTATCCGCCTCCATCCAGTCTATTAATTGTTGCCGGGAAGCTAGA
GTAAGTAGTTCGCCAGTTAATAGTTTGCGCAACGTTGTTGCCATTGCTACAGGCATCGTGGTGTCACGCT
CGTCGTTTGGTATGGCTTCATTCAGCTCCGGTTCCCAACGATCAAGGCGAGTTACATGATCCCCCATGTT
GTGCAAAAAAGCGGTTAGCTCCTTCGGTCCTCCGATCGTTGTCAGAAGTAAGTTGGCCGCAGTGTTATCA
CTCATGGTTATGGCAGCACTGCATAATTCTCTTACTGTCATGCCATCCGTAAGATGCTTTTCTGTGACTG
GTGAGTACTCAACCAAGTCATTCTGAGAATAGTGTATGCGGCGACCGAGTTGCTCTTGCCCGGCGTCAAT
ACGGGATAATACCGCGCCACATAGCAGAACTTTAAAAGTGCTCATCATTGGAAAACGTTCTTCGGGGCGA
AAACTCTCAAGGATCTTACCGCTGTTGAGATCCAGTTCGATGTAACCCACTCGTGCACCCAACTGATCTT
CAGCATCTTTTACTTTCACCAGCGTTTCTGGGTGAGCAAAAACAGGAAGGCAAAATGCCGCAAAAAAGGG
AATAAGGGCGACACGGAAATGTTGAATACTCATACTCTTCCTTTTTCAATATTATTGAAGCATTTATCAG
GGTTATTGTCTCATGAGCGGATACATATTTGAATGTATTTAGAAAAATAAACAAATAGGGGTTCCGCGCA
CATTTCCCCGAAAAGTGCCACCTGACGTCTAAGAAACCATTATTATCATGACATTAACCTATAAAAATAG
GCGTATCACGAGGCCCTTTCGTCTCGCGCGTTTCGGTGATGACGGTGAAAACCTCTGACACATGCAGCTC
CCGGAGACGGTCACAGCTTGTCTGTAAGCGGATGCCGGGAGCAGACAAGCCCGTCAGGGCGCGTCAGCGG
GTGTTGGCGGGTGTCGGGGCTGGCTTAACTATGCGGCATCAGAGCAGATTGTACTGAGAGTGCACCATAT
GGACATATTGTCGTTAGAACGCGGCTACAATTAATACATAACCTTATGTATCATACACATACGATTTAGG
TGACACTATAGAACGCGGC
Features (pLannotate 1.2.2; 9 found; start..end, strand, type, name):
    387..1743    +  gene           kanMX: yeast selectable marker conferring kanamycin resistance (Wach et al., 1994)
   1848..1866    -  promoter       T7 promoter: promoter for bacteriophage T7 RNA polymerase
   1888..1941    -  CDS            lacI (fragment): lac repressor; lacI; The lac repressor binds to the lac operator to inhibit transcription in E. coli. This inhibition can be relieved by adding lactose or isopropyl-β-D-thiogalactopyranoside (IPTG).
   2124..2712    -  rep_origin     ori: high-copy-number ColE1/pMB1/pBR322/pUC origin of replication
   2883..3743    -  CDS            AmpR: β-lactamase; bla; confers resistance to ampicillin, carbenicillin, and related antibiotics
   3744..3848    -  promoter       AmpR promoter: bla
   3943..3978    +  CDS            rop (fragment): Rop protein, which maintains plasmids at low copy number; rop
   4080..4131    +  misc_feature   bom (fragment): basis of mobility region from pBR322
   4194..4212    +  promoter       SP6 promoter: promoter for bacteriophage SP6 RNA polymerase
