[The description below was written by a language model from this plasmid's Addgene catalogue record and pLannotate feature annotations shown in this document.]
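Description:
pFA6a-kanMX6-pSPO11 is a 4,219 bp yeast genomic targeting plasmid built on the pFA6a backbone, a bacterial-only template vector. It carries no yeast replication origin. It is maintained in E. coli through a high-copy ColE1/pUC-type origin and selected with ampicillin via the AmpR (β-lactamase) gene and its own promoter. Short fragments annotated as lacI, rop and bom are backbone remnants with no evident functional role. SP6 and T7 phage promoters flank the insert region and serve as the listed sequencing primer sites.

The recorded insert is about 1.8 kb and combines the kanMX marker with the promoter of SPO11, a budding yeast gene expressed specifically in meiosis. kanMX confers G418 resistance in yeast and allows integrants to be selected. The feature table annotates kanMX but not the SPO11 promoter. The unannotated sequence between the SP6 promoter and kanMX, or the short stretch after the marker, may hold it, but the record does not give its position, length or orientation.

The stated purpose is yeast gene induction with a meiotic promoter. Plasmids of the pFA6a family are generally used as PCR templates: the marker-plus-promoter module is amplified with primers bearing homology to a chromosomal locus and integrated by homologous recombination. Integration upstream of a gene of interest would presumably place that gene under SPO11 promoter control, restricting its expression to meiosis. The record does not describe the targeting design or list any epitope tag.
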