Addgene plasmid #191767: pFA6a-kanMX6-pSPO11
Purpose: Yeast gene induction with meiotic promoter
Depositing lab: Dean Dawson. Depositing organization: Oklahoma Medical Research Foundation.
Backbone
  Vector backbone: pFA6a
  Backbone size w/o insert (bp): 2446
  Total vector size (bp): 4219
  Vector type: Yeast genomic targeting
  Selectable markers: Kanamycin (select with G418)
Growth in bacteria
  Bacterial resistance: Ampicillin, 100 μg/mL
  Growth temperature: 37°C
  Growth strain: DH5alpha
  Copy number: Unknown
Gene/Insert
  Gene/Insert name: KanMX pSPO11
  Species: S. cerevisiae (budding yeast)
  Insert size (bp): 1773
  Cloning method: Unknown
  Sequencing primers: 5′ SP6; 3′ T7
Terms and licenses: Academic/Nonprofit Terms; Industry Terms: Not Available to Industry
How to cite: pFA6a-kanMX6-pSPO11 was a gift from Dean Dawson (Addgene plasmid # 191767 ; http://n2t.net/addgene:191767 ; RRID:Addgene_191767)
